>Addgene plasmid #246071 | ED_p_044a | addgene full sequence | sequence record 488898 | Addgene NGS Result
TTAATACGACTCACTATAGGGAGACCACAACGGTTTCCCTCTAGTGCCGGCTCCGGAGAGCTCTTTAATT
AAGCGGCCGCCCTGCAGGACTCGAGTTCTAGAAATAATTTTGTTTAACTTTAAGAAGGAGATATACATAT
GAAATCTTCTCACCATCACCATCACCATCACCATCACCATGGTTCTTCTATGAAAATCGAAGAAGGTAAA
CTGGTAATCTGGATTAACGGCGATAAAGGCTATAACGGTCTCGCTGAAGTCGGTAAGAAATTCGAGAAAG
ATACCGGAATTAAAGTCACCGTTGAGCATCCGGATAAACTGGAAGAGAAATTCCCACAGGTTGCGGCAAC
TGGCGATGGCCCTGACATTATCTTCTGGGCACACGACCGCTTTGGTGGCTACGCTCAATCTGGCCTGTTG
GCTGAAATCACCCCGGACAAAGCGTTCCAGGACAAGCTGTATCCGTTTACCTGGGATGCCGTACGTTACA
ACGGCAAGCTGATTGCTTACCCGATCGCTGTTGAAGCGTTATCGCTGATTTATAACAAAGATCTGCTGCC
GAACCCGCCAAAAACCTGGGAAGAGATCCCGGCGCTGGATAAAGAACTGAAAGCGAAAGGTAAGAGCGCG
CTGATGTTCAACCTGCAAGAACCGTACTTCACCTGGCCGCTGATTGCTGCTGACGGGGGTTATGCGTTCA
AGTATGAAAACGGCAAGTACGACATTAAAGACGTGGGCGTGGATAACGCTGGCGCGAAAGCGGGTCTGAC
CTTCCTGGTTGACCTGATTAAAAACAAACACATGAATGCAGACACCGATTACTCCATCGCAGAAGCTGCC
TTTAATAAAGGCGAAACAGCGATGACCATCAACGGCCCGTGGGCATGGTCCAACATCGACACCAGCAAAG
TGAATTATGGTGTAACGGTACTGCCGACCTTCAAGGGTCAACCATCCAAACCGTTCGTTGGCGTGCTGAG
CGCAGGTATTAACGCCGCCAGTCCGAACAAAGAGCTGGCAAAAGAGTTCCTCGAAAACTATCTGCTGACT
GATGAAGGTCTGGAAGCGGTTAATAAAGACAAACCGCTGGGTGCCGTAGCGCTGAAGTCTTACGAGGAAG
AGTTGGCGAAAGATCCACGTATTGCCGCCACTATGGAAAACGCCCAGAAAGGTGAAATCATGCCGAACAT
CCCGCAGATGTCCGCTTTCTGGTATGCCGTGCGTACTGCGGTGATCAACGCCGCCAGCGGTCGTCAGACT
GTCGATGAAGCCCTGAAAGACGCGCAGACTAATTCGAGCTCGAACAACAACAACAATAACAATAACAACA
ACCTCGGGATCGAGGAAAACCTGTACTTCCAATCCAATGCAATGTACATAGCGATAGATGGCGATGATGT
GGGGAGAAAAATAACCTCATCATACTTATCCAACTCAGAAGAGAGGTTGACATACATAAGCAACAAATTA
AATGATACCACAAAAAAAATATCTAAAATGCTTTTATCCAATGGATTTGAGATAATTTTCCAAGCCGCAG
ATGGTGTTACAGCGAAAACAGACAACGAGGTCAATCTTAACTTTGTTTTTGATAAGATAAAATCCTATTC
CTTTGACGAAATTACATTTTCAGCTGGTGTGGGAGCGAATCTAAGAGAAGCCTATGTTGCACTGTTAAAT
TCTAAAAGCAACGGTAAGAATATGATTTCTATTTACAAAGACATATTATAATAACATTGGAAGTGGATAA
CGGATCCGCGATCGCGGCGCGCCACCTGGTGGCCGGCCGGTACCACGCGTGCGCGCTGATCCGGCTGCTA
ACAAAGCCCGAAAGGAAGCTGAGTTGGCTGCTGCCACCGCTGAGCAATAACTAGCATAACCCCTTGGGGC
CTCTAAACGGGTCTTGAGGGGTTTTTTGCTGAAAGGAGGAACTATATCCGGATATCCACAGGACGGGTGT
GGTCGCCATGATCGCGTAGTCGATAGTGGCTCCAAGTAGCGAAGCGAGCAGGACTGGGCGGCGGCCAAAG
CGGTCGGACAGTGCTCCGAGAACGGGTGCGCATAGAAATTGCATCAACGCATATAGCGCTAGCAGCACGC
CATAGTGACTGGCGATGCTGTCGGAATGGACGATATCCCGCAAGAGGCCCGGCAGTACCGGCATAACCAA
GCCTATGCCTACAGCATCCAGGGTGACGGTGCCGAGGATGACGATGAGCGCATTGTTAGATTTCATACAC
GGTGCCTGACTGCGTTAGCAATTTAACTGTGATAAACTACCGCATTAAAGCTTATCGATGATAAGCTGTC
AAACATGAGAATTCTTGAAGACGAAAGGGCCTCGTGATACGCCTATTTTTATAGGTTAATGTCATGATAA
TAATGGTTTCTTAGACGTCAGGTGGCACTTTTCGGGGAAATGTGCGCGGAACCCCTATTTGTTTATTTTT
CTAAATACATTCAAATATGTATCCGCTCATGAGACAATAACCCTGATAAATGCTTCAATAACATTGAAAA
AGGAAGAGTATGAGTATTCAACATTTCCGTGTCGCCCTTATTCCCTTTTTTGCGGCATTTTGCCTTCCTG
TTTTTGCTCACCCAGAAACGCTGGTGAAAGTAAAAGATGCTGAAGATCAGTTGGGTGCACGAGTGGGTTA
CATCGAACTGGATCTCAACAGCGGTAAGATCCTTGAGAGTTTTCGCCCCGAAGAACGTTTTCCAATGATG
AGCACTTTTAAAGTTCTGCTATGTGGCGCGGTATTATCCCGTGTTGACGCCGGGCAAGAGCAACTCGGTC
GCCGCATACACTATTCTCAGAATGACTTGGTTGAGTACTCACCAGTCACAGAAAAGCATCTTACGGATGG
CATGACAGTAAGAGAATTATGCAGTGCTGCCATAACCATGAGTGATAACACTGCGGCCAACTTACTTCTG
ACAACGATCGGAGGACCGAAGGAGCTAACCGCTTTTTTGCACAACATGGGGGATCATGTAACTCGCCTTG
ATCGTTGGGAACCGGAGCTGAATGAAGCCATACCAAACGACGAGCGTGACACCACGATGCCTGCAGCAAT
GGCAACAACGTTGCGCAAACTATTAACTGGCGAACTACTTACTCTAGCTTCCCGGCAACAATTAATAGAC
TGGATGGAGGCGGATAAAGTTGCAGGACCACTTCTGCGCTCGGCCCTTCCGGCTGGCTGGTTTATTGCTG
ATAAATCTGGAGCCGGTGAGCGTGGGTCTCGCGGTATCATTGCAGCACTGGGGCCAGATGGTAAGCCCTC
CCGTATCGTAGTTATCTACACGACGGGGAGTCAGGCAACTATGGATGAACGAAATAGACAGATCGCTGAG
ATAGGTGCCTCACTGATTAAGCATTGGTAACTGTCAGACCAAGTTTACTCATATATACTTTAGATTGATT
TAAAACTTCATTTTTAATTTAAAAGGATCTAGGTGAAGATCCTTTTTGATAATCTCATGACCAAAATCCC
TTAACGTGAGTTTTCGTTCCACTGAGCGTCAGACCCCGTAGAAAAGATCAAAGGATCTTCTTGAGATCCT
TTTTTTCTGCGCGTAATCTGCTGCTTGCAAACAAAAAAACCACCGCTACCAGCGGTGGTTTGTTTGCCGG
ATCAAGAGCTACCAACTCTTTTTCCGAAGGTAACTGGCTTCAGCAGAGCGCAGATACCAAATACTGTCCT
TCTAGTGTAGCCGTAGTTAGGCCACCACTTCAAGAACTCTGTAGCACCGCCTACATACCTCGCTCTGCTA
ATCCTGTTACCAGTGGCTGCTGCCAGTGGCGATAAGTCGTGTCTTACCGGGTTGGACTCAAGACGATAGT
TACCGGATAAGGCGCAGCGGTCGGGCTGAACGGGGGGTTCGTGCACACAGCCCAGCTTGGAGCGAACGAC
CTACACCGAACTGAGATACCTACAGCGTGAGCTATGAGAAAGCGCCACGCTTCCCGAAGGGAGAAAGGCG
GACAGGTATCCGGTAAGCGGCAGGGTCGGAACAGGAGAGCGCACGAGGGAGCTTCCAGGGGGAAACGCCT
GGTATCTTTATAGTCCTGTCGGGTTTCGCCACCTCTGACTTGAGCGTCGATTTTTGTGATGCTCGTCAGG
GGGGCGGAGCCTATGGAAAAACGCCAGCAACGCGGCCTTTTTACGGTTCCTGGCCTTTTGCTGGCCTTTT
GCTCACATGTTCTTTCCTGCGTTATCCCCTGATTCTGTGGATAACCGTATTACCGCCTTTGAGTGAGCTG
ATACCGCTCGCCGCAGCCGAACGACCGAGCGCAGCGAGTCAGTGAGCGAGGAAGCGGAAGAGCGCCTGAT
GCGGTATTTTCTCCTTACGCATCTGTGCGGTATTTCACACCGCAATGGTGCACTCTCAGTACAATCTGCT
CTGATGCCGCATAGTTAAGCCAGTATACACTCCGCTATCGCTACGTGACTGGGTCATGGCTGCGCCCCGA
CACCCGCCAACACCCGCTGACGCGCCCTGACGGGCTTGTCTGCTCCCGGCATCCGCTTACAGACAAGCTG
TGACCGTCTCCGGGAGCTGCATGTGTCAGAGGTTTTCACCGTCATCACCGAAACGCGCGAGGCAGCTGCG
GTAAAGCTCATCAGCGTGGTCGTGAAGCGATTCACAGATGTCTGCCTGTTCATCCGCGTCCAGCTCGTTG
AGTTTCTCCAGAAGCGTTAATGTCTGGCTTCTGATAAAGCGGGCCATGTTAAGGGCGGTTTTTTCCTGTT
TGGTCACTGATGCCTCCGTGTAAGGGGGATTTCTGTTCATGGGGGTAATGATACCGATGAAACGAGAGAG
GATGCTCACGATACGGGTTACTGATGATGAACATGCCCGGTTACTGGAACGTTGTGAGGGTAAACAACTG
GCGGTATGGATGCGGCGGGACCAGAGAAAAATCACTCAGGGTCAATGCCAGCGCTTCGTTAATACAGATG
TAGGTGTTCCACAGGGTAGCCAGCAGCATCCTGCGATGCAGATCCGGAACATAATGGTGCAGGGCGCTGA
CTTCCGCGTTTCCAGACTTTACGAAACACGGAAACCGAAGACCATTCATGTTGTTGCTCAGGTCGCAGAC
GTTTTGCAGCAGCAGTCGCTTCACGTTCGCTCGCGTATCGGTGATTCATTCTGCTAACCAGTAAGGCAAC
CCCGCCAGCCTAGCCGGGTCCTCAACGACAGGAGCACGATCATGCGCACCCGTGGCCAGGACCCAACGCT
GCCCGAGATGCGCCGCGTGCGGCTGCTGGAGATGGCGGACGCGATGGATATGTTCTGCCAAGGGTTGGTT
TGCGCATTCACAGTTCTCCGCAAGAATTGATTGGCTCCAATTCTTGGAGTGGTGAATCCGTTAGCGAGGT
GCCGCCGGCTTCCATTCAGGTCGAGGTGGCCCGGCTCCATGCACCGCGACGCAACGCGGGGAGGCAGACA
AGGTATAGGGCGGCGCCTACAATCCATGCCAACCCGTTCCATGTGCTCGCCGAGGCGGCATAAATCGCCG
TGACGATCAGCGGTCCAATGATCGAAGTTAGGCTGGTAAGAGCCGCGAGCGATCCTTGAAGCTGTCCCTG
ATGGTCGTCATCTACCTGCCTGGACAGCATGGCCTGCAACGCGGGCATCCCGATGCCGCCGGAAGCGAGA
AGAATCATAATGGGGAAGGCCATCCAGCCTCGCGTCGCGAACGCCAGCAAGACGTAGCCCAGCGCGTCGG
CCGCCATGCCGGCGATAATGGCCTGCTTCTCGCCGAAACGTTTGGTGGCGGGACCAGTGACGAAGGCTTG
AGCGAGGGCGTGCAAGATTCCGAATACCGCAAGCGACAGGCCGATCATCGTCGCGCTCCAGCGAAAGCGG
TCCTCGCCGAAAATGACCCAGAGCGCTGCCGGCACCTGTCCTACGAGTTGCATGATAAAGAAGACAGTCA
TAAGTGCGGCGACGATAGTCATGCCCCGCGCCCACCGGAAGGAGCTGACTGGGTTGAAGGCTCTCAAGGG
CATCGGTCGACGCTCTCCCTTATGCGACTCCTGCATTAGGAAGCAGCCCAGTAGTAGGTTGAGGCCGTTG
AGCACCGCCGCCGCAAGGAATGGTGCATGCAAGGAGATGGCGCCCAACAGTCCCCCGGCCACGGGGCCTG
CCACCATACCCACGCCGAAACAAGCGCTCATGAGCCCGAAGTGGCGAGCCCGATCTTCCCCATCGGTGAT
GTCGGCGATATAGGCGCCAGCAACCGCACCTGTGGCGCCGGTGATGCCGGCCACGATGCGTCCGGCGTAG
AGGATCGAGATCTCGATCCCGCGAAA
Features (pLannotate 1.2.2; 16 found; start..end, strand, type, name):
      2..20      +  promoter       T7 promoter: promoter for bacteriophage T7 RNA polymerase
    109..131     +  RBS            RBS: efficient ribosome binding site from bacteriophage T7 gene 10 (Olins and Rangwala, 1989)
    151..180     +  CDS            10xHis: 10xHis affinity tag
    190..1290    +  CDS            MBP: maltose binding protein from E. coli; malE (mutated); This version of the gene does not encode a signal sequence, so MBP will remain in the cytosol.
   1345..1361    +  CDS            TEV site (fragment): tobacco etch virus (TEV) protease recognition and cleavage site
   1814..1863    +  CDS            SET1 (fragment): solubility-enhancement tag derived from T7 phage gene 10B
   1871..1918    +  terminator     T7 terminator: transcription terminator for bacteriophage T7 RNA polymerase
   1944..2236    -  CDS            TcR (fragment): tetracycline efflux protein; tet; confers resistance to tetracycline
   2284..2312    -  promoter       tet promoter: E. coli promoter for tetracycline efflux protein gene
   2425..2529    +  promoter       AmpR promoter: bla
   2530..3390    +  CDS            AmpR: β-lactamase; bla; confers resistance to ampicillin, carbenicillin, and related antibiotics
   3561..4149    +  rep_origin     ori: high-copy-number ColE1/pMB1/pBR322/pUC origin of replication
   4335..4474    -  misc_feature   bom: basis of mobility region from pBR322
   4576..4767    -  CDS            rop: Rop protein, which maintains plasmids at low copy number; rop
   4784..5164    +  CDS            YPB1_ECOLX: Protein predicted: Swiss-Prot protein existence level 4. From Escherichia coli.
   5406..6306    -  CDS            TcR (fragment): tetracycline efflux protein; tet; confers resistance to tetracycline
