[The description below was written by a language model from this plasmid's Addgene catalogue record and pLannotate feature annotations shown in this document.]
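Description:
ED_p_044a is a bacterial expression plasmid built on a pET18 backbone for recombinant production of the minimal CRISPR polymerase (mCpol) from the E. coli strain ECOR31. The 6.3 kb plasmid is maintained through a ColE1/pMB1-type origin and selected with ampicillin via the β-lactamase gene under its own promoter. The backbone retains pBR322-derived elements, including the bom mobilisation region and the rop gene. The catalogue lists the plasmid as high copy, although rop normally restrains copy number. Two fragments of the tetracycline efflux gene and its promoter are also annotated. These are interrupted remnants of the parental vector rather than a functional second marker.

The expression cassette begins with a T7 promoter, which requires a host supplying T7 RNA polymerase, followed by the efficient phage T7 gene 10 ribosome binding site. The open reading frame encodes an N-terminal 10xHis tag, a signal-sequence-free maltose binding protein that stays in the cytosol, and a TEV protease recognition site, and the cassette ends at a T7 terminator. The mCpol coding sequence itself was not recognised by the automated annotation, but presumably occupies the unannotated interval between the TEV site and the terminator. The short "SET1" fragment called just upstream of the terminator is likely vector-derived phage T7 sequence rather than a deliberate tag.

This arrangement supports affinity purification through the His tag or MBP, with MBP also aiding solubility and TEV cleavage removing the tags from mCpol. The plasmid is associated with work on a miniature CRISPR-Cas10-like enzyme involved in bacterial immune signalling, which suggests use in producing purified protein for biochemical study.
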