Addgene plasmid #246071: ED_p_044a
Purpose: ECOR31 mCpol bacterial expression under T7 promoter, N-term His10-MBP-TEV
Depositing lab: Jennifer Doudna. Depositing organization: University of California, Berkeley. Publication: A miniature CRISPR-Cas10 enzyme confers immunity by an inverse signaling pathway. Doherty EE, Adler BA, Yoon PH, Hsieh K, Loi K, Armbuster EG, Lahiri A, Bolling CS, Wilcox XE, Akkati A, Iavarone AT, Pogliano J, Doudna JA. bioRxiv [Preprint]. 2025 Apr 1:2025.03.28.646030. doi: 10.1101/2025.03.28.646030. PubMed 40196485.
Backbone
  Vector backbone: pET18
  Vector type: Bacterial Expression
Growth in bacteria
  Bacterial resistance: Ampicillin, 100 μg/mL
  Growth temperature: 37°C
  Growth strain: NEB 10-beta
  Copy number: High Copy
Gene/Insert
  Gene/Insert name: Minimal CRISPR polymerase
  Species: E. coli
  Promoter: T7
  Cloning method: Gibson Cloning
Terms and licenses: Academic/Nonprofit Terms; Industry Terms: Not Available to Industry
Depositor comments: Please visit https://doi.org/10.1101/2025.03.28.646030 for the bioRxiv preprint.
How to cite: ED_p_044a was a gift from Jennifer Doudna (Addgene plasmid # 246071 ; http://n2t.net/addgene:246071 ; RRID:Addgene_246071)
